Addgene plasmid #170364: pLV.U6gT28.3.EFS-NS.H2B-RFP
Purpose: Plasmid used for Crispr/cas9 based disruption of mouse Trim28, guide targeting exon 3. Expressing nuclear RFP.
Depositing lab: Johan Jakobsson. Depositing organization: Lund University. Publication: Activation of endogenous retroviruses during brain development causes an inflammatory response. Jonsson ME, Garza R, Sharma Y, Petri R, Sodersten E, Johansson JG, Johansson PA, Atacho DA, Pircs K, Madsen S, Yudovich D, Ramakrishnan R, Holmberg J, Larsson J, Jern P, Jakobsson J. EMBO J. 2021 Mar 1:e106423. doi: 10.15252/embj.2020106423. PubMed 33644903.
Backbone
  Vector backbone: pLV
  Vector type: Lentiviral
Growth in bacteria
  Bacterial resistance: Ampicillin, 100 μg/mL
  Growth temperature: 37°C
  Growth strain: NEB Stable
  Copy number: High Copy
Gene/Insert
  Gene/Insert name: H2B-RFP (alt name: H2B-mCherry)
  gRNA/shRNA sequence: GCACTCCACACAATAGCTAG
  Species: Synthetic
  Promoter: EFS-NS
  Cloning method: Unknown
  Sequencing primers: 5′ aaagtgatgtcgtgtactgg
Terms and licenses: Academic/Nonprofit Terms; Industry Terms: Not Available to Industry
How to cite: pLV.U6gT28.3.EFS-NS.H2B-RFP was a gift from Johan Jakobsson (Addgene plasmid # 170364 ; http://n2t.net/addgene:170364 ; RRID:Addgene_170364)
