[The description below was written by a language model from this plasmid's Addgene catalogue record and pLannotate feature annotations shown in this document.]
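Description:
pLV.U6gT28.3.EFS-NS.H2B-RFP is a third-generation-style, self-inactivating HIV-1 lentiviral transfer plasmid (about 9.3 kb) built on a pLV backbone. It delivers a CRISPR guide RNA against mouse Trim28 together with a nuclear red fluorescent marker. In bacteria it is maintained at high copy from a ColE1/pUC-type origin and selected with ampicillin through the β-lactamase gene. An f1 origin is also present. Outside the viral region, the backbone carries an SV40/EM7-driven bleomycin/Zeocin resistance cassette with an SV40 polyadenylation signal, although the record lists only ampicillin for selection.

The viral genome is transcribed from a CMV enhancer/promoter fused to a truncated 5' LTR. It contains the Ψ packaging signal with a partial gag sequence, the RRE for Rev-dependent export, and the cPPT/CTS, which aids nuclear import. It ends in a ΔU3 3' LTR followed by a bGH polyadenylation signal. Two expression units sit between these elements. The first is a human U6 Pol III promoter driving a guide directed at exon 3 of Trim28, fused to the Streptococcus pyogenes Cas9 gRNA scaffold. The second is the short EF-1α core promoter (EFS-NS) driving human histone H2B fused to mCherry, with a WPRE downstream to boost transcript expression. The H2B fusion binds the fluorophore to chromatin, so transduced cells have red nuclei that can be identified or sorted.

No Cas9 coding sequence is annotated, so the nuclease must be supplied separately, for example from a Cas9-expressing cell or animal. The stated use is Cas9-based disruption of Trim28. The associated publication concerns endogenous retrovirus activation during brain development.
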