Features (pLannotate 1.2.2; 33 found; start..end, strand, type, name):
    113..442     +  promoter       SV40 promoter: SV40 enhancer and early promoter
    490..537     +  promoter       EM7 promoter: synthetic bacterial promoter&nbsp
    556..930     +  CDS            BleoR: antibiotic-binding protein; Sh ble from Streptoalloteichus hindustanus; confers resistance to bleomycin, phleomycin, and Zeocin™
    940..1065    +  CDS            ble (fragment): BLE_KLEPN - Experimental evidence at protein level: Swiss-Prot protein existence level 1. Binding protein with a strong affinity to the bleomycin family of antibiotics. Binds to CL990; an antimitotic-antibiotic compound. From Klebsiella pneumoniae.
   1060..1181    +  polyA_signal   SV40 poly(A) signal: SV40 polyadenylation signal
   1254..1270    -  protein_bind   lac operator: The lac repressor binds to the lac operator to inhibit transcription in E. coli. This inhibition can be relieved by adding lactose or isopropyl-β-D-thiogalactopyranoside (IPTG). lac repressor encoded by lacI
   1278..1308    -  promoter       lac promoter: promoter for the E. coli lac operon
   1323..1344    -  protein_bind   CAP binding site: CAP binding activates transcription in the presence of cAMP. E. coli catabolite activator protein
   1357..1449    -  CDS            lacI (fragment): lac repressor; lacI; The lac repressor binds to the lac operator to inhibit transcription in E. coli. This inhibition can be relieved by adding lactose or isopropyl-β-D-thiogalactopyranoside (IPTG).
   1632..2220    -  rep_origin     ori: high-copy-number ColE1/pMB1/pBR322/pUC origin of replication
   2391..3251    -  CDS            AmpR: β-lactamase; bla; confers resistance to ampicillin, carbenicillin, and related antibiotics
   3252..3356    -  promoter       AmpR promoter: bla
   3415..3467    -  misc_feature   bom (fragment): basis of mobility region from pBR322
   3622..4001    +  enhancer       CMV enhancer: human cytomegalovirus immediate early enhancer
   4002..4201    +  promoter       CMV promoter: human cytomegalovirus (CMV) immediate early promoter
   4219..4399    +  LTR            5' LTR (truncated): truncated 5' long terminal repeat (LTR) from HIV-1
   4446..4571    +  misc_feature   HIV-1 Ψ: packaging signal of human immunodeficiency virus type 1
   4555..4918    +  CDS            HIV-1 gag (fragment): gag protein from human immunodeficiency virus 1; gag
   5064..5297    +  misc_feature   RRE: The Rev response element (RRE) of HIV-1 allows for Rev-dependent mRNA export from the nucleus to the cytoplasm.
   5674..5774    +  CDS            Rev (fragment): human immunodeficiency virus 1 (HIV-1) Rev protein; rev; enhances nuclear export of unspliced and incompletely spliced viral mRNAs
   5824..5941    +  misc_feature   cPPT/CTS: central polypurine tract and central termination sequence of HIV-1
   5992..6232    +  promoter       U6 promoter: RNA polymerase III promoter for human U6 snRNA
   6262..6337    +  misc_RNA       gRNA scaffold: guide RNA scaffold for the Streptococcus pyogenes CRISPR/Cas9 system
   6355..6373    +  CDS            small t antigen (fragment): SV40 (simian virus 40) small t antigen
   6399..6610    +  promoter       EF-1α core promoter: core promoter for human elongation factor EF-1α
   6630..7007    +  CDS            H2BC3: H2B1B_HUMAN - Also known as H2BFF, HIST1H2BB Experimental evidence at protein level: Swiss-Prot protein existence level 1. Core component of nucleosome. Nucleosomes wrap and compact DNA into chromatin, limiting DNA accessibility to the cellular machineries which require DNA as a template. Histones thereby play a central role in transcription regulation, DNA repair, DNA replication and chromosomal stability. DNA accessibility is regulated via a complex set of post-translational modifications of histones, also called histone code, and nucleosome remodeling. From Homo sapiens (Human).
   7026..7735    +  CDS            mCherry (fragment): monomeric derivative of DsRed fluorescent protein (Shaner et al., 2004) mammalian codon-optimized
   7755..8343    +  misc_feature   WPRE: woodchuck hepatitis virus posttranscriptional regulatory element
   8394..8413    +  misc_feature   cPPT/CTS (fragment): central polypurine tract and central termination sequence of HIV-1
   8415..8648    +  LTR            3' LTR (ΔU3): self-inactivating 3' long terminal repeat (LTR) from HIV-1
   8680..8904    +  polyA_signal   bGH poly(A) signal: bovine growth hormone polyadenylation signal
   8908..8929    +  promoter       SV40 promoter (fragment): SV40 enhancer and early promoter
   8950..99      +  rep_origin     f1 ori (across the origin) (sequence partly withheld): f1 bacteriophage origin of replication; arrow indicates direction of (+) strand synthesis
>Addgene plasmid #170364 | pLV.U6gT28.3.EFS-NS.H2B-RFP | addgene full sequence | sequence record 336080 | Addgene NGS Result
ACCCTATCTCGGTCTATTCTTTTGATTTATAAGGGATTTTGCCGATTTCGGCCTATTGGTTAAAAAATGA
GCTGATTTAACAAAAATTTAACGCGAATTAATTCTGTGGAATGTGTGTCAGTTAGGGTGTGGAAAGTCCC
CAGGCTCCCCAGCAGGCAGAAGTATGCAAAGCATGCATCTCAATTAGTCAGCAACCAGGTGTGGAAAGTC
CCCAGGCTCCCCAGCAGGCAGAAGTATGCAAAGCATGCATCTCAATTAGTCAGCAACCATAGTCCCGCCC
CTAACTCCGCCCATCCCGCCCCTAACTCCGCCCAGTTCCGCCCATTCTCCGCCCCATGGCTGACTAATTT
TTTTTATTTATGCAGAGGCCGAGGCCGCCTCTGCCTCTGAGCTATTCCAGAAGTAGTGAGGAGGCTTTTT
TGGAGGCCTAGGCTTTTGCAAAAAGCTCCCGGGAGCTTGTATATCCATTTTCGGATCTGATCAGCACGTG
TTGACAATTAATCATCGGCATAGTATATCGGCATAGTATAATACGACAAGGTGAGGAACTAAACCATGGC
CAAGTTGACCAGTGCCGTTCCGGTGCTCACCGCGCGCGACGTCGCCGGAGCGGTCGAGTTCTGGACCGAC
CGGCTCGGGTTCTCCCGGGACTTCGTGGAGGACGACTTCGCCGGTGTGGTCCGGGACGACGTGACCCTGT
TCATCAGCGCGGTCCAGGACCAGGTGGTGCCGGACAACACCCTGGCCTGGGTGTGGGTGCGCGGCCTGGA
CGAGCTGTACGCCGAGTGGTCGGAGGTCGTGTCCACGAACTTCCGGGACGCCTCCGGGCCGGCCATGACC
GAGATCGGCGAGCAGCCGTGGGGGCGGGAGTTCGCCCTGCGCGACCCGGCCGGCAACTGCGTGCACTTCG
TGGCCGAGGAGCAGGACTGACACGTGCTACGAGATTTCGATTCCACCGCCGCCTTCTATGAAAGGTTGGG
CTTCGGAATCGTTTTCCGGGACGCCGGCTGGATGATCCTCCAGCGCGGGGATCTCATGCTGGAGTTCTTC
GCCCACCCCAACTTGTTTATTGCAGCTTATAATGGTTACAAATAAAGCAATAGCATCACAAATTTCACAA
ATAAAGCATTTTTTTCACTGCATTCTAGTTGTGGTTTGTCCAAACTCATCAATGTATCTTATCATGTCTG
TATACCGTCGACCTCTAGCTAGAGCTTGGCGTAATCATGGTCATAGCTGTTTCCTGTGTGAAATTGTTAT
CCGCTCACAATTCCACACAACATACGAGCCGGAAGCATAAAGTGTAAAGCCTGGGGTGCCTAATGAGTGA
GCTAACTCACATTAATTGCGTTGCGCTCACTGCCCGCTTTCCAGTCGGGAAACCTGTCGTGCCAGCTGCA
TTAATGAATCGGCCAACGCGCGGGGAGAGGCGGTTTGCGTATTGGGCGCTCTTCCGCTTCCTCGCTCACT
GACTCGCTGCGCTCGGTCGTTCGGCTGCGGCGAGCGGTATCAGCTCACTCAAAGGCGGTAATACGGTTAT
CCACAGAATCAGGGGATAACGCAGGAAAGAACATGTGAGCAAAAGGCCAGCAAAAGGCCAGGAACCGTAA
AAAGGCCGCGTTGCTGGCGTTTTTCCATAGGCTCCGCCCCCCTGACGAGCATCACAAAAATCGACGCTCA
AGTCAGAGGTGGCGAAACCCGACAGGACTATAAAGATACCAGGCGTTTCCCCCTGGAAGCTCCCTCGTGC
GCTCTCCTGTTCCGACCCTGCCGCTTACCGGATACCTGTCCGCCTTTCTCCCTTCGGGAAGCGTGGCGCT
TTCTCATAGCTCACGCTGTAGGTATCTCAGTTCGGTGTAGGTCGTTCGCTCCAAGCTGGGCTGTGTGCAC
GAACCCCCCGTTCAGCCCGACCGCTGCGCCTTATCCGGTAACTATCGTCTTGAGTCCAACCCGGTAAGAC
ACGACTTATCGCCACTGGCAGCAGCCACTGGTAACAGGATTAGCAGAGCGAGGTATGTAGGCGGTGCTAC
AGAGTTCTTGAAGTGGTGGCCTAACTACGGCTACACTAGAAGAACAGTATTTGGTATCTGCGCTCTGCTG
AAGCCAGTTACCTTCGGAAAAAGAGTTGGTAGCTCTTGATCCGGCAAACAAACCACCGCTGGTAGCGGTG
GTTTTTTTGTTTGCAAGCAGCAGATTACGCGCAGAAAAAAAGGATCTCAAGAAGATCCTTTGATCTTTTC
TACGGGGTCTGACGCTCAGTGGAACGAAAACTCACGTTAAGGGATTTTGGTCATGAGATTATCAAAAAGG
ATCTTCACCTAGATCCTTTTAAATTAAAAATGAAGTTTTAAATCAATCTAAAGTATATATGAGTAAACTT
GGTCTGACAGTTACCAATGCTTAATCAGTGAGGCACCTATCTCAGCGATCTGTCTATTTCGTTCATCCAT
AGTTGCCTGACTCCCCGTCGTGTAGATAACTACGATACGGGAGGGCTTACCATCTGGCCCCAGTGCTGCA
ATGATACCGCGAGACCCACGCTCACCGGCTCCAGATTTATCAGCAATAAACCAGCCAGCCGGAAGGGCCG
AGCGCAGAAGTGGTCCTGCAACTTTATCCGCCTCCATCCAGTCTATTAATTGTTGCCGGGAAGCTAGAGT
AAGTAGTTCGCCAGTTAATAGTTTGCGCAACGTTGTTGCCATTGCTACAGGCATCGTGGTGTCACGCTCG
TCGTTTGGTATGGCTTCATTCAGCTCCGGTTCCCAACGATCAAGGCGAGTTACATGATCCCCCATGTTGT
GCAAAAAAGCGGTTAGCTCCTTCGGTCCTCCGATCGTTGTCAGAAGTAAGTTGGCCGCAGTGTTATCACT
CATGGTTATGGCAGCACTGCATAATTCTCTTACTGTCATGCCATCCGTAAGATGCTTTTCTGTGACTGGT
GAGTACTCAACCAAGTCATTCTGAGAATAGTGTATGCGGCGACCGAGTTGCTCTTGCCCGGCGTCAATAC
GGGATAATACCGCGCCACATAGCAGAACTTTAAAAGTGCTCATCATTGGAAAACGTTCTTCGGGGCGAAA
ACTCTCAAGGATCTTACCGCTGTTGAGATCCAGTTCGATGTAACCCACTCGTGCACCCAACTGATCTTCA
GCATCTTTTACTTTCACCAGCGTTTCTGGGTGAGCAAAAACAGGAAGGCAAAATGCCGCAAAAAAGGGAA
TAAGGGCGACACGGAAATGTTGAATACTCATACTCTTCCTTTTTCAATATTATTGAAGCATTTATCAGGG
TTATTGTCTCATGAGCGGATACATATTTGAATGTATTTAGAAAAATAAACAAATAGGGGTTCCGCGCACA
TTTCCCCGAAAAGTGCCACCTGACGTCGACGGATCGGGAGATCTCCCGATCCCCTATGGTGCACTCTCAG
TACAATCTGCTCTGATGCCGCATAGTTAAGCCAGTATCTGCTCCCTGCTTGTGTGTTGGAGGTCGCTGAG
TAGTGCGCGAGCAAAATTTAAGCTACAACAAGGCAAGGCTTGACCGACAATTGCATGAAGAATCTGCTTA
GGGTTAGGCGTTTTGCGCTGCTTCGCGATGTACGGGCCAGATATACGCGTTGACATTGATTATTGACTAG
TTATTAATAGTAATCAATTACGGGGTCATTAGTTCATAGCCCATATATGGAGTTCCGCGTTACATAACTT
ACGGTAAATGGCCCGCCTGGCTGACCGCCCAACGACCCCCGCCCATTGACGTCAATAATGACGTATGTTC
CCATAGTAACGCCAATAGGGACTTTCCATTGACGTCAATGGGTGGAGTATTTACGGTAAACTGCCCACTT
GGCAGTACATCAAGTGTATCATATGCCAAGTACGCCCCCTATTGACGTCAATGACGGTAAATGGCCCGCC
TGGCATTATGCCCAGTACATGACCTTATGGGACTTTCCTACTTGGCAGTACATCTACGTATTAGTCATCG
CTATTACCATGGTGATGCGGTTTTGGCAGTACATCAATGGGCGTGGATAGCGGTTTGACTCACGGGGATT
TCCAAGTCTCCACCCCATTGACGTCAATGGGAGTTTGTTTTGGCACCAAAATCAACGGGACTTTCCAAAA
TGTCGTAACAACTCCGCCCCATTGACGCAAATGGGCGGTAGGCGTGTACGGTGGGAGGTCTATATAAGCA
GCGCGTTTTGCCTGTACTGGGTCTCTCTGGTTAGACCAGATCTGAGCCTGGGAGCTCTCTGGCTAACTAG
GGAACCCACTGCTTAAGCCTCAATAAAGCTTGCCTTGAGTGCTTCAAGTAGTGTGTGCCCGTCTGTTGTG
TGACTCTGGTAACTAGAGATCCCTCAGACCCTTTTAGTCAGTGTGGAAAATCTCTAGCAGTGGCGCCCGA
ACAGGGACTTGAAAGCGAAAGGGAAACCAGAGGAGCTCTCTCGACGCAGGACTCGGCTTGCTGAAGCGCG
CACGGCAAGAGGCGAGGGGCGGCGACTGGTGAGTACGCCAAAAATTTTGACTAGCGGAGGCTAGAAGGAG
AGAGATGGGTGCGAGAGCGTCAGTATTAAGCGGGGGAGAATTAGATCGCGATGGGAAAAAATTCGGTTAA
GGCCAGGGGGAAAGAAAAAATATAAATTAAAACATATAGTATGGGCAAGCAGGGAGCTAGAACGATTCGC
AGTTAATCCTGGCCTGTTAGAAACATCAGAAGGCTGTAGACAAATACTGGGACAGCTACAACCATCCCTT
CAGACAGGATCAGAAGAACTTAGATCATTATATAATACAGTAGCAACCCTCTATTGTGTGCATCAAAGGA
TAGAGATAAAAGACACCAAGGAAGCTTTAGACAAGATAGAGGAAGAGCAAAACAAAAGTAAGACCACCGC
ACAGCAAGCGGCCGCTGATCTTCAGACCTGGAGGAGGAGATATGAGGGACAATTGGAGAAGTGAATTATA
TAAATATAAAGTAGTAAAAATTGAACCATTAGGAGTAGCACCCACCAAGGCAAAGAGAAGAGTGGTGCAG
AGAGAAAAAAGAGCAGTGGGAATAGGAGCTTTGTTCCTTGGGTTCTTGGGAGCAGCAGGAAGCACTATGG
GCGCAGCGTCAATGACGCTGACGGTACAGGCCAGACAATTATTGTCTGGTATAGTGCAGCAGCAGAACAA
TTTGCTGAGGGCTATTGAGGCGCAACAGCATCTGTTGCAACTCACAGTCTGGGGCATCAAGCAGCTCCAG
GCAAGAATCCTGGCTGTGGAAAGATACCTAAAGGATCAACAGCTCCTGGGGATTTGGGGTTGCTCTGGAA
AACTCATTTGCACCACTGCTGTGCCTTGGAATGCTAGTTGGAGTAATAAATCTCTGGAACAGATTTGGAA
TCACACGACCTGGATGGAGTGGGACAGAGAAATTAACAATTACACAAGCTTAATACACTCCTTAATTGAA
GAATCGCAAAACCAGCAAGAAAAGAATGAACAAGAATTATTGGAATTAGATAAATGGGCAAGTTTGTGGA
ATTGGTTTAACATAACAAATTGGCTGTGGTATATAAAATTATTCATAATGATAGTAGGAGGCTTGGTAGG
TTTAAGAATAGTTTTTGCTGTACTTTCTATAGTGAATAGAGTTAGGCAGGGATATTCACCATTATCGTTT
CAGACCCACCTCCCAACCCCGAGGGGACCCGACAGGCCCGAAGGAATAGAAGAAGAAGGTGGAGAGAGAG
ACAGAGACAGATCCATTCGATTAGTGAACGGATCGGCACTGCGTGCGCCAATTCTGCAGACAAATGGCAG
TATTCATCCACAATTTTAAAAGAAAAGGGGGGATTGGGGGGTACAGTGCAGGGGAAAGAATAGTAGACAT
AATAGCAACAGACATACAAACTAAAGAATTACAAAAACAAATTACAAAAATTCAAAATTTTCGGGTTTAT
TACAGGGACAGCAGAGATCCAGTTTGGTTAATTAAGGTACCGAGGGCCTATTTCCCATGATTCCTTCATA
TTTGCATATACGATACAAGGCTGTTAGAGAGATAATTAGAATTAATTTGACTGTAAACACAAAGATATTA
GTACAAAATACGTGACGTAGAAAGTAATAATTTCTTGGGTAGTTTGCAGTTTTAAAATTATGTTTTAAAA
TGGACTATCATATGCTTACCGTAACTTGAAAGTATTTCGATTTCTTGGCTTTATATATCTTGTGGAAAGG
ACGAAACACCGGCACTCCACACAATAGCTAGGTTTTAGAGCTAGAAATAGCAAGTTAAAATAAGGCTAGT
CCGTTATCAACTTGAAAAAGTGGCACCGAGTCGGTGCTTTTTTGAATTCGCTAGCTAGGTCTTGAAAGGA
GTGGGAATTGGCTCCGGTGCCCGTCAGTGGGCAGAGCGCACATCGCCCACAGTCCCCGAGAAGTTGGGGG
GAGGGGTCGGCAATTGATCCGGTGCCTAGAGAAGGTGGCGCGGGGTAAACTGGGAAAGTGATGTCGTGTA
CTGGCTCCGCCTTTTTCCCGAGGGTGGGGGAGAACCGTATATAAGTGCAGTAGTCGCCGTGAACGTTCTT
TTTCGCAACGGGTTTGCCGCCAGAACACAGGACCGGTTCTAGAGCCACCATGCCTGAACCCTCTAAGTCT
GCTCCAGCCCCTAAAAAGGGTTCTAAGAAGGCTATCACTAAGGCGCAGAAGAAGGATGGTAAGAAGCGTA
AGCGCAGCCGCAAGGAGAGCTATTCTATCTATGTGTACAAGGTTCTGAAGCAGGTCCACCCCGACACCGG
CATCTCATCCAAGGCCATGGGGATCATGAACTCCTTCGTCAACGACATCTTCGAGCGCATCGCGGGCGAG
GCTTCTCGCCTGGCTCACTACAATAAGCGCTCGACCATCACCTCCAGGGAGATTCAGACGGCTGTGCGCC
TGCTGCTGCCTGGGGAGCTGGCTAAGCATGCTGTGTCCGAGGGCACTAAGGCAGTTACCAAGTACACTAG
CTCTAAGGATCCACCGGTCGCCACCATGGTGAGCAAGGGCGAGGAGGATAACATGGCCATCATCAAGGAG
TTCATGCGCTTCAAGGTGCACATGGAGGGCTCCGTGAACGGCCACGAGTTCGAGATCGAGGGCGAGGGCG
AGGGCCGCCCCTACGAGGGCACCCAGACCGCCAAGCTGAAGGTGACCAAGGGTGGCCCCCTGCCCTTCGC
CTGGGACATCCTGTCCCCTCAGTTCATGTACGGCTCCAAGGCCTACGTGAAGCACCCCGCCGACATCCCC
GACTACTTGAAGCTGTCCTTCCCCGAGGGCTTCAAGTGGGAGCGCGTGATGAACTTCGAGGACGGCGGCG
TGGTGACCGTGACCCAGGACTCCTCCCTGCAGGACGGCGAGTTCATCTACAAGGTGAAGCTGCGCGGCAC
CAACTTCCCCTCCGACGGCCCCGTAATGCAGAAGAAGACCATGGGCTGGGAGGCCTCCTCCGAGCGGATG
TACCCCGAGGACGGCGCCCTGAAGGGCGAGATCAAGCAGAGGCTGAAGCTGAAGGACGGCGGCCACTACG
ACGCTGAGGTCAAGACCACCTACAAGGCCAAGAAGCCCGTGCAGCTGCCCGGCGCCTACAACGTCAACAT
CAAGTTGGGCATCACCTCCCACAACGAGGACTACACCATCGTGGAACAGTACGAACGCGCCGAGGGCCGC
CACTCCACCGGCGGCATGGACGAGCTGTACAAGTAAACTAGTGGATCCGTCGACAATCAACCTCTGGATT
ACAAAATTTGTGAAAGATTGACTGGTATTCTTAACTATGTTGCTCCTTTTACGCTATGTGGATACGCTGC
TTTAATGCCTTTGTATCATGCTATTGCTTCCCGTATGGCTTTCATTTTCTCCTCCTTGTATAAATCCTGG
TTGCTGTCTCTTTATGAGGAGTTGTGGCCCGTTGTCAGGCAACGTGGCGTGGTGTGCACTGTGTTTGCTG
ACGCAACCCCCACTGGTTGGGGCATTGCCACCACCTGTCAGCTCCTTTCCGGGACTTTCGCTTTCCCCCT
CCCTATTGCCACGGCGGAACTCATCGCCGCCTGCCTTGCCCGCTGCTGGACAGGGGCTCGGCTGTTGGGC
ACTGACAATTCCGTGGTGTTGTCGGGGAAGCTGACGTCCTTTCCATGGCTGCTCGCCTGTGTTGCCACCT
GGATTCTGCGCGGGACGTCCTTCTGCTACGTCCCTTCGGCCCTCAATCCAGCGGACCTTCCTTCCCGCGG
CCTGCTGCCGGCTCTGCGGCCTCTTCCGCGTCTTCGCCTTCGCCCTCAGACGAGTCGGATCTCCCTTTGG
GCCGCCTCCCCGCGTCGACTTTAAGACCAATGACTTACAAGGCAGCTGTAGATCTTAGCCACTTTTTAAA
AGAAAAGGGGGGACTGGAAGGGCTAATTCACTCCCAACGAAGACAAGATCTGCTTTTTGCTTGTACTGGG
TCTCTCTGGTTAGACCAGATCTGAGCCTGGGAGCTCTCTGGCTAACTAGGGAACCCACTGCTTAAGCCTC
AATAAAGCTTGCCTTGAGTGCTTCAAGTAGTGTGTGCCCGTCTGTTGTGTGACTCTGGTAACTAGAGATC
CCTCAGACCCTTTTAGTCAGTGTGGAAAATCTCTAGCAGGGCCCGTTTAAACCCGCTGATCAGCCTCGAC
TGTGCCTTCTAGTTGCCAGCCATCTGTTGTTTGCCCCTCCCCCGTGCCTTCCTTGACCCTGGAAGGTGCC
ACTCCCACTGTCCTTTCCTAATAAAATGAGGAAATTGCATCGCATTGTCTGAGTAGGTGTCATTCTATTC
TGGGGGGTGGGGTGGGGCAGGACAGCAAGGGGGAGGATTGGGAAGACAATAGCAGGCATGCTGGGGATGC
GGTGGGCTCTATGGCTTCTGAGGCGGAAAGAACCAGCTGGGGCTCTAGGGGGTATCCCC
[124 nt withheld, positions 8950-9073]
C
[91 nt withheld, positions 9075-9165]
A
[49 nt withheld, positions 9167-9215]
CCTTTGACGTTGGAGTCCACGTTCTTT
[37 nt withheld, positions 9243-9279]
